>Addgene plasmid #76629 | STK38L gRNA (BRDN0001145817) | addgene full sequence | sequence record 189002 | Addgene Assembled Sequence
CCCGGGTGCAAAGATGGATAAAGTTTTAAACAGAGAGGAATCTTTGCAGCTAATGGACCTTCTAGGTCTT
GAAAGGAGTGGGAATTGGCTCCGGTGCCCGTCAGTGGGCAGAGCGCACATCGCCCACAGTCCCCGAGAAG
TTGGGGGGAGGGGTCGGCAATTGATCCGGTGCCTAGAGAAGGTGGCGCGGGGTAAACTGGGAAAGTGATG
TCGTGTACTGGCTCCGCCTTTTTCCCGAGGGTGGGGGAGAACCGTATATAAGTGCAGTAGTCGCCGTGAA
CGTTCTTTTTCGCAACGGGTTTGCCGCCAGAACACAGGTAAGTGCCGTGTGTGGTTCCCGCGGGCCTGGC
CTCTTTACGGGTTATGGCCCTTGCGTGCCTTGAATTACTTCCACCTGGCTGCAGTACGTGATTCTTGATC
CCGAGCTTCGGGTTGGAAGTGGGTGGGAGAGTTCGAGGCCTTGCGCTTAAGGAGCCCCTTCGCCTCGTGC
TTGAGTTGAGGCCTGGCCTGGGCGCTGGGGCCGCCGCGTGCGAATCTGGTGGCACCTTCGCGCCTGTCTC
GCTGCTTTCGATAAGTCTCTAGCCATTTAAAATTTTTGATGACCTGCTGCGACGCTTTTTTTCTGGCAAG
ATAGTCTTGTAAATGCGGGCCAAGATCTGCACACTGGTATTTCGGTTTTTGGGGCCGCGGGCGGCGACGG
GGCCCGTGCGTCCCAGCGCACATGTTCGGCGAGGCGGGGCCTGCGAGCGCGGCCACCGAGAATCGGACGG
GGGTAGTCTCAAGCTGGCCGGCCTGCTCTGGTGCCTGGCCTCGCGCCGCCGTGTATCGCCCCGCCCTGGG
CGGCAAGGCTGGCCCGGTCGGCACCAGTTGCGTGAGCGGAAAGATGGCCGCTTCCCGGCCCTGCTGCAGG
GAGCTCAAAATGGAGGACGCGGCGCTCGGGAGAGCGGGCGGGTGAGTCACCCACACAAAGGAAAAGGGCC
TTTCCGTCCTCAGCCGTCGCTTCATGTGACTCCACGGAGTACCGGGCGCCGTCCAGGCACCTCGATTAGT
TCTCGAGCTTTTGGAGTACGTCGTCTTTAGGTTGGGGGGAGGGGTTTTATGCGATGGAGTTTCCCCACAC
TGAGTGGGTGGAGACTGAAGTTAGGCCAGCTTGGCACTTGATGTAATTCTCCTTGGAATTTGCCCTTTTT
GAGTTTGGATCTTGGTTCATTCTCAAGCCTCAGACAGTGGTTCAAAGTTTTTTTCTTCCATTTCAGGTGT
CGTGACGTACGGCCACCATGACCGAGTACAAGCCCACGGTGCGCCTCGCCACCCGCGACGACGTCCCCAG
GGCCGTACGCACCCTCGCCGCCGCGTTCGCCGACTACCCCGCCACGCGCCACACCGTCGATCCGGACCGC
CACATCGAGCGGGTCACCGAGCTGCAAGAACTCTTCCTCACGCGCGTCGGGCTCGACATCGGCAAGGTGT
GGGTCGCGGACGACGGCGCCGCCGTGGCGGTCTGGACCACGCCGGAGAGCGTCGAAGCGGGGGCGGTGTT
CGCCGAGATCGGCCCGCGCATGGCCGAGTTGAGCGGTTCCCGGCTGGCCGCGCAGCAACAGATGGAAGGC
CTCCTGGCGCCGCACCGGCCCAAGGAGCCCGCGTGGTTCCTGGCCACCGTCGGAGTCTCGCCCGACCACC
AGGGCAAGGGTCTGGGCAGCGCCGTCGTGCTCCCCGGAGTGGAGGCGGCCGAGCGCGCCGGGGTGCCCGC
CTTCCTGGAGACCTCCGCGCCCCGCAACCTCCCCTTCTACGAGCGGCTCGGCTTCACCGTCACCGCCGAC
GTCGAGGTGCCCGAAGGACCGCGCACCTGGTGCATGACCCGCAAGCCCGGTGCCTGAACGCGTTAAGTCG
ACAATCAACCTCTGGATTACAAAATTTGTGAAAGATTGACTGGTATTCTTAACTATGTTGCTCCTTTTAC
GCTATGTGGATACGCTGCTTTAATGCCTTTGTATCATGCTATTGCTTCCCGTATGGCTTTCATTTTCTCC
TCCTTGTATAAATCCTGGTTGCTGTCTCTTTATGAGGAGTTGTGGCCCGTTGTCAGGCAACGTGGCGTGG
TGTGCACTGTGTTTGCTGACGCAACCCCCACTGGTTGGGGCATTGCCACCACCTGTCAGCTCCTTTCCGG
GACTTTCGCTTTCCCCCTCCCTATTGCCACGGCGGAACTCATCGCCGCCTGCCTTGCCCGCTGCTGGACA
GGGGCTCGGCTGTTGGGCACTGACAATTCCGTGGTGTTGTCGGGGAAATCATCGTCCTTTCCTTGGCTGC
TCGCCTGTGTTGCCACCTGGATTCTGCGCGGGACGTCCTTCTGCTACGTCCCTTCGGCCCTCAATCCAGC
GGACCTTCCTTCCCGCGGCCTGCTGCCGGCTCTGCGGCCTCTTCCGCGTCTTCGCCTTCGCCCTCAGACG
AGTCGGATCTCCCTTTGGGCCGCCTCCCCGCGTCGACTTTAAGACCAATGACTTACAAGGCAGCTGTAGA
TCTTAGCCACTTTTTAAAAGAAAAGGGGGGACTGGAAGGGCTAATTCACTCCCAACGAAGACAAGATCTG
CTTTTTGCTTGTACTGGGTCTCTCTGGTTAGACCAGATCTGAGCCTGGGAGCTCTCTGGCTAACTAGGGA
ACCCACTGCTTAAGCCTCAATAAAGCTTGCCTTGAGTGCTTCAAGTAGTGTGTGCCCGTCTGTTGTGTGA
CTCTGGTAACTAGAGATCCCTCAGACCCTTTTAGTCAGTGTGGAAAATCTCTAGCAGTACGTATAGTAGT
TCATGTCATCTTATTATTCAGTATTTATAACTTGCAAAGAAATGAATATCAGAGAGTGAGAGGAACTTGT
TTATTGCAGCTTATAATGGTTACAAATAAAGCAATAGCATCACAAATTTCACAAATAAAGCATTTTTTTC
ACTGCATTCTAGTTGTGGTTTGTCCAAACTCATCAATGTATCTTATCATGTCTGGCTCTAGCTATCCCGC
CCCTAACTCCGCCCATCCCGCCCCTAACTCCGCCCAGTTCCGCCCATTCTCCGCCCCATGGCTGACTAAT
TTTTTTTATTTATGCAGAGGCCGAGGCCGCCTCGGCCTCTGAGCTATTCCAGAAGTAGTGAGGAGGCTTT
TTTGGAGGCCTAGGGACGTACCCAATTCGCCCTATAGTGAGTCGTATTACGCGCGCTCACTGGCCGTCGT
TTTACAACGTCGTGACTGGGAAAACCCTGGCGTTACCCAACTTAATCGCCTTGCAGCACATCCCCCTTTC
GCCAGCTGGCGTAATAGCGAAGAGGCCCGCACCGATCGCCCTTCCCAACAGTTGCGCAGCCTGAATGGCG
AATGGG
[124 nt withheld, positions 3367-3490]
C
[91 nt withheld, positions 3492-3582]
A
[49 nt withheld, positions 3584-3632]
CCTTTGACGTTGGAGTCCACGTTCTTT
[37 nt withheld, positions 3660-3696]
ACCCTATCTCGGTCTATTCTTTTGATTTATAAGGGATTTTGCCGATTTCGGCCTATTGGTTAAAAAATGA
GCTGATTTAACAAAAATTTAACGCGAATTTTAACAAAATATTAACGCTTACAATTTAGGTGGCACTTTTC
GGGGAAATGTGCGCGGAACCCCTATTTGTTTATTTTTCTAAATACATTCAAATATGTATCCGCTCATGAG
ACAATAACCCTGATAAATGCTTCAATAATATTGAAAAAGGAAGAGTATGAGTATTCAACATTTCCGTGTC
GCCCTTATTCCCTTTTTTGCGGCATTTTGCCTTCCTGTTTTTGCTCACCCAGAAACGCTGGTGAAAGTAA
AAGATGCTGAAGATCAGTTGGGTGCACGAGTGGGTTACATCGAACTGGATCTCAACAGCGGTAAGATCCT
TGAGAGTTTTCGCCCCGAAGAACGTTTTCCAATGATGAGCACTTTTAAAGTTCTGCTATGTGGCGCGGTA
TTATCCCGTATTGACGCCGGGCAAGAGCAACTCGGTCGCCGCATACACTATTCTCAGAATGACTTGGTTG
AGTACTCACCAGTCACAGAAAAGCATCTTACGGATGGCATGACAGTAAGAGAATTATGCAGTGCTGCCAT
AACCATGAGTGATAACACTGCGGCCAACTTACTTCTGACAACGATCGGAGGACCGAAGGAGCTAACCGCT
TTTTTGCACAACATGGGGGATCATGTAACTCGCCTTGATCGTTGGGAACCGGAGCTGAATGAAGCCATAC
CAAACGACGAGCGTGACACCACGATGCCTGTAGCAATGGCAACAACGTTGCGCAAACTATTAACTGGCGA
ACTACTTACTCTAGCTTCCCGGCAACAATTAATAGACTGGATGGAGGCGGATAAAGTTGCAGGACCACTT
CTGCGCTCGGCCCTTCCGGCTGGCTGGTTTATTGCTGATAAATCTGGAGCCGGTGAGCGTGGGTCTCGCG
GTATCATTGCAGCACTGGGGCCAGATGGTAAGCCCTCCCGTATCGTAGTTATCTACACGACGGGGAGTCA
GGCAACTATGGATGAACGAAATAGACAGATCGCTGAGATAGGTGCCTCACTGATTAAGCATTGGTAACTG
TCAGACCAAGTTTACTCATATATACTTTAGATTGATTTAAAACTTCATTTTTAATTTAAAAGGATCTAGG
TGAAGATCCTTTTTGATAATCTCATGACCAAAATCCCTTAACGTGAGTTTTCGTTCCACTGAGCGTCAGA
CCCCGTAGAAAAGATCAAAGGATCTTCTTGAGATCCTTTTTTTCTGCGCGTAATCTGCTGCTTGCAAACA
AAAAAACCACCGCTACCAGCGGTGGTTTGTTTGCCGGATCAAGAGCTACCAACTCTTTTTCCGAAGGTAA
CTGGCTTCAGCAGAGCGCAGATACCAAATACTGTTCTTCTAGTGTAGCCGTAGTTAGGCCACCACTTCAA
GAACTCTGTAGCACCGCCTACATACCTCGCTCTGCTAATCCTGTTACCAGTGGCTGCTGCCAGTGGCGAT
AAGTCGTGTCTTACCGGGTTGGACTCAAGACGATAGTTACCGGATAAGGCGCAGCGGTCGGGCTGAACGG
GGGGTTCGTGCACACAGCCCAGCTTGGAGCGAACGACCTACACCGAACTGAGATACCTACAGCGTGAGCT
ATGAGAAAGCGCCACGCTTCCCGAAGGGAGAAAGGCGGACAGGTATCCGGTAAGCGGCAGGGTCGGAACA
GGAGAGCGCACGAGGGAGCTTCCAGGGGGAAACGCCTGGTATCTTTATAGTCCTGTCGGGTTTCGCCACC
TCTGACTTGAGCGTCGATTTTTGTGATGCTCGTCAGGGGGGCGGAGCCTATGGAAAAACGCCAGCAACGC
GGCCTTTTTACGGTTCCTGGCCTTTTGCTGGCCTTTTGCTCACATGTTCTTTCCTGCGTTATCCCCTGAT
TCTGTGGATAACCGTATTACCGCCTTTGAGTGAGCTGATACCGCTCGCCGCAGCCGAACGACCGAGCGCA
GCGAGTCAGTGAGCGAGGAAGCGGAAGAGCGCCCAATACGCAAACCGCCTCTCCCCGCGCGTTGGCCGAT
TCATTAATGCAGCTGGCACGACAGGTTTCCCGACTGGAAAGCGGGCAGTGAGCGCAACGCAATTAATGTG
AGTTAGCTCACTCATTAGGCACCCCAGGCTTTACACTTTATGCTTCCGGCTCGTATGTTGTGTGGAATTG
TGAGCGGATAACAATTTCACACAGGAAACAGCTATGACCATGATTACGCCAAGCGCGCAATTAACCCTCA
CTAAAGGGAACAAAAGCTGGAGCTGCAAGCTTAATGTAGTCTTATGCAATACTCTTGTAGTCTTGCAACA
TGGTAACGATGAGTTAGCAACATGCCTTACAAGGAGAGAAAAAGCACCGTGCATGCCGATTGGTGGAAGT
AAGGTGGTACGATCGTGCCTTATTAGGAAGGCAACAGACGGGTCTGACATGGATTGGACGAACCACTGAA
TTGCCGCATTGCAGAGATATTGTATTTAAGTGCCTAGCTCGATACATAAACGGGTCTCTCTGGTTAGACC
AGATCTGAGCCTGGGAGCTCTCTGGCTAACTAGGGAACCCACTGCTTAAGCCTCAATAAAGCTTGCCTTG
AGTGCTTCAAGTAGTGTGTGCCCGTCTGTTGTGTGACTCTGGTAACTAGAGATCCCTCAGACCCTTTTAG
TCAGTGTGGAAAATCTCTAGCAGTGGCGCCCGAACAGGGACTTGAAAGCGAAAGGGAAACCAGAGGAGCT
CTCTCGACGCAGGACTCGGCTTGCTGAAGCGCGCACGGCAAGAGGCGAGGGGCGGCGACTGGTGAGTACG
CCAAAAATTTTGACTAGCGGAGGCTAGAAGGAGAGAGATGGGTGCGAGAGCGTCAGTATTAAGCGGGGGA
GAATTAGATCGCGATGGGAAAAAATTCGGTTAAGGCCAGGGGGAAAGAAAAAATATAAATTAAAACATAT
AGTATGGGCAAGCAGGGAGCTAGAACGATTCGCAGTTAATCCTGGCCTGTTAGAAACATCAGAAGGCTGT
AGACAAATACTGGGACAGCTACAACCATCCCTTCAGACAGGATCAGAAGAACTTAGATCATTATATAATA
CAGTAGCAACCCTCTATTGTGTGCATCAAAGGATAGAGATAAAAGACACCAAGGAAGCTTTAGACAAGAT
AGAGGAAGAGCAAAACAAAAGTAAGACCACCGCACAGCAAGCGGCCGCTGATCTTCAGACCTGGAGGAGG
AGATATGAGGGACAATTGGAGAAGTGAATTATATAAATATAAAGTAGTAAAAATTGAACCATTAGGAGTA
GCACCCACCAAGGCAAAGAGAAGAGTGGTGCAGAGAGAAAAAAGAGCAGTGGGAATAGGAGCTTTGTTCC
TTGGGTTCTTGGGAGCAGCAGGAAGCACTATGGGCGCAGCGTCAATGACGCTGACGGTACAGGCCAGACA
ATTATTGTCTGGTATAGTGCAGCAGCAGAACAATTTGCTGAGGGCTATTGAGGCGCAACAGCATCTGTTG
CAACTCACAGTCTGGGGCATCAAGCAGCTCCAGGCAAGAATCCTGGCTGTGGAAAGATACCTAAAGGATC
AACAGCTCCTGGGGATTTGGGGTTGCTCTGGAAAACTCATTTGCACCACTGCTGTGCCTTGGAATGCTAG
TTGGAGTAATAAATCTCTGGAACAGATTTGGAATCACACGACCTGGATGGAGTGGGACAGAGAAATTAAC
AATTACACAAGCTTAATACACTCCTTAATTGAAGAATCGCAAAACCAGCAAGAAAAGAATGAACAAGAAT
TATTGGAATTAGATAAATGGGCAAGTTTGTGGAATTGGTTTAACATAACAAATTGGCTGTGGTATATAAA
ATTATTCATAATGATAGTAGGAGGCTTGGTAGGTTTAAGAATAGTTTTTGCTGTACTTTCTATAGTGAAT
AGAGTTAGGCAGGGATATTCACCATTATCGTTTCAGACCCACCTCCCAACCCCGAGGGGACCCAGAGAGG
GCCTATTTCCCATGATTCCTTCATATTTGCATATACGATACAAGGCTGTTAGAGAGATAATTAGAATTAA
TTTGACTGTAAACACAAAGATATTAGTACAAAATACGTGACGTAGAAAGTAATAATTTCTTGGGTAGTTT
GCAGTTTTAAAATTATGTTTTAAAATGGACTATCATATGCTTACCGTAACTTGAAAGTATTTCGATTTCT
TGGCTTTATATATCTTGTGGAAAGGACGAAACACCGGTAAAACATCTTCACCACCCGTTTTAGAGCTAGA
AATAGCAAGTTAAAATAAGGCTAGTCCGTTATCAACTTGAAAAAGTGGCACCGAGTCGGTGCTTTTTTAA
GCTTGGCGTAACTAGATCTTGAGACAAATGGCAGTATTCATCCACAATTTTAAAAGAAAAGGGGGGATTG
GGGGGTACAGTGCAGGGGAAAGAATAGTAGACATAATAGCAACAGACATACAAACTAAAGAATTACAAAA
ACAAATTACAAAAATTCAAAATTTTCGGGTTTATTACAGGGACAGCAGAGATCCACTTTGGCGCCGGCTC
GAGGGGG
Features (pLannotate 1.2.2; 29 found; start..end, strand, type, name):
     14..80      +  CDS            small t antigen (fragment): SV40 (simian virus 40) small t antigen
    106..317     +  promoter       EF-1α core promoter: core promoter for human elongation factor EF-1α
    318..1256    +  intron         EF-1α intron A: intron upstream of the start codon of human EF-1α
   1278..1877    +  CDS            PuroR (fragment): puromycin N-acetyltransferase; pac from Streptomyces; confers resistance to puromycin
   1893..2481    +  misc_feature   WPRE: woodchuck hepatitis virus posttranscriptional regulatory element
   2532..2551    +  misc_feature   cPPT/CTS (fragment): central polypurine tract and central termination sequence of HIV-1
   2553..2786    +  LTR            3' LTR (ΔU3): self-inactivating 3' long terminal repeat (LTR) from HIV-1
   2864..2985    +  polyA_signal   SV40 poly(A) signal: SV40 polyadenylation signal
   3025..3160    +  rep_origin     SV40 ori: SV40 origin of replication
   3181..3199    -  promoter       T7 promoter: promoter for bacteriophage T7 RNA polymerase
   3207..3362    +  CDS            lacZα (fragment): LacZα fragment of β-galactosidase; lacZ fragment
   3367..3795    +  rep_origin     f1 ori (sequence partly withheld): f1 bacteriophage origin of replication; arrow indicates direction of (+) strand synthesis
   3848..3952    +  promoter       AmpR promoter: bla
   3953..4813    +  CDS            AmpR: β-lactamase; bla; confers resistance to ampicillin, carbenicillin, and related antibiotics
   4984..5572    +  rep_origin     ori: high-copy-number ColE1/pMB1/pBR322/pUC origin of replication
   5755..5847    +  CDS            lacI (fragment): lac repressor; lacI; The lac repressor binds to the lac operator to inhibit transcription in E. coli. This inhibition can be relieved by adding lactose or isopropyl-β-D-thiogalactopyranoside (IPTG).
   5860..5881    +  protein_bind   CAP binding site: CAP binding activates transcription in the presence of cAMP. E. coli catabolite activator protein
   5896..5926    +  promoter       lac promoter: promoter for the E. coli lac operon
   5934..5950    +  protein_bind   lac operator: The lac repressor binds to the lac operator to inhibit transcription in E. coli. This inhibition can be relieved by adding lactose or isopropyl-β-D-thiogalactopyranoside (IPTG). lac repressor encoded by lacI
   5995..6013    +  promoter       T3 promoter: promoter for bacteriophage T3 RNA polymerase
   6041..6267    +  promoter       RSV promoter: Rous sarcoma virus enhancer/promoter
   6268..6448    +  LTR            5' LTR (truncated): truncated 5' long terminal repeat (LTR) from HIV-1
   6495..6620    +  misc_feature   HIV-1 Ψ: packaging signal of human immunodeficiency virus type 1
   6604..6967    +  CDS            HIV-1 gag (fragment): gag protein from human immunodeficiency virus 1; gag
   7113..7346    +  misc_feature   RRE: The Rev response element (RRE) of HIV-1 allows for Rev-dependent mRNA export from the nucleus to the cytoplasm.
   7723..7749    +  CDS            Rev (fragment): human immunodeficiency virus 1 (HIV-1) Rev protein; rev; enhances nuclear export of unspliced and incompletely spliced viral mRNAs
   7753..7993    +  promoter       U6 promoter: RNA polymerase III promoter for human U6 snRNA
   8023..8098    +  misc_RNA       gRNA scaffold: guide RNA scaffold for the Streptococcus pyogenes CRISPR/Cas9 system
   8154..8271    +  misc_feature   cPPT/CTS: central polypurine tract and central termination sequence of HIV-1
