[The description below was written by a language model from this plasmid's Addgene catalogue record and pLannotate feature annotations shown in this document.]
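Description:
STK38L gRNA (BRDN0001145817) is a third-generation lentiviral guide RNA plasmid built on the lentiGuide-Puro backbone and designed to direct CRISPR-Cas9 cutting of the human kinase gene STK38L (also known as NDR2). It is propagated in E. coli as a high-copy plasmid through a ColE1/pUC-type origin with ampicillin resistance (β-lactamase). The backbone also carries an f1 origin, an SV40 origin and poly(A) signal, and remnants of lac and phage T7/T3 promoter elements.

The lentiviral transfer cassette begins with an RSV promoter fused to a truncated HIV-1 5' LTR, which makes genomic RNA production independent of Tat. This is followed by the Ψ packaging signal with a partial gag sequence and the Rev response element for nuclear export of the full-length transcript. Within the vector genome, a human U6 RNA polymerase III promoter drives the STK38L-specific spacer joined to the Streptococcus pyogenes gRNA scaffold. A cPPT/CTS element follows, which aids nuclear import of the reverse-transcribed genome. Downstream, the EF-1α core promoter with its intron A expresses puromycin N-acetyltransferase for selection of transduced mammalian cells, and a WPRE enhances transcript expression. The cassette ends in a ΔU3 self-inactivating 3' LTR, which silences LTR promoter activity after integration.

The plasmid does not encode Cas9, so it must be used with a separate Cas9 vector or in cells that already express the nuclease. It belongs to a human kinome gRNA collection built with optimized guide design rules. It is suited to knocking out STK38L in loss-of-function studies.
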