Addgene plasmid #76629: STK38L gRNA (BRDN0001145817)
Purpose: 3rd generation lentiviral gRNA plasmid targeting human STK38L
Depositing lab: John Doench & David Root. Depositing organization: Broad Institute. Publication: Optimized sgRNA design to maximize activity and minimize off-target effects of CRISPR-Cas9. Doench JG, Fusi N, Sullender M, Hegde M, Vaimberg EW, Donovan KF, Smith I, Tothova Z, Wilen C, Orchard R, Virgin HW, Listgarten J, Root DE. Nat Biotechnol. 2016 Jan 18. doi: 10.1038/nbt.3437. PubMed 26780180.
Backbone
  Vector backbone: lentiGuide-Puro
  Backbone manufacturer: Zhang Lab (Addgene plasmid # 52963)
  Vector type: Mammalian Expression, Lentiviral, CRISPR
  Selectable markers: Puromycin
Growth in bacteria
  Bacterial resistance: Ampicillin, 100 μg/mL
  Growth temperature: 37°C
  Growth strain: DH5alpha
  Copy number: High Copy
Gene/Insert
  Gene/Insert name: STK38L (alt names: STK38L; NM_015000.3)
  gRNA/shRNA sequence: GTAAAACATCTTCACCACCC
  Species: H. sapiens (human)
  Entrez Gene: STK38L (a.k.a. NDR2)
  Promoter: hU6
  Cloning method: Unknown
  Sequencing primers: 5′ U6-F; 3′ pS2-R
Terms and licenses: Academic/Nonprofit Terms; Industry Terms: Not Available to Industry
Depositor comments: The gRNA was designed to target the following Genbank reference sequence(s): NM_015000.3. Note that this plasmid does NOT contain Cas9. It should be used in conjunction with lentiCas9-Blast (Addgene #52962) or otherwise with cell lines already expressing Cas9. Browse the full kinome gRNA library at http://www.addgene.org/pooled-library/broadgpp-human-kinome/ or visit http://www.broadinstitute.org/rnai/public/ for detailed protocols and information.
How to cite: STK38L gRNA (BRDN0001145817) was a gift from John Doench & David Root (Addgene plasmid # 76629 ; http://n2t.net/addgene:76629 ; RRID:Addgene_76629)
