>Addgene plasmid #76629 | STK38L gRNA (BRDN0001145817) | depositor partial sequence | sequence record 144089 | Target Sequence
GTAAAACATCTTCACCACCC
