>Addgene plasmid #76629 | STK38L gRNA (BRDN0001145817) | addgene partial sequence | sequence record 151056 | hU6-F 5'-GAGGGCCTATTTCCCATGATT-3'
GAGAGATAATTAGAATTAATTTGACTGTAAACACAAAGATATTAGTACAAAATACGTGACGTAGAAAGTA
ATAATTTCTTGGGTAGTTTGCAGTTTTAAAATTATGTTTTAAAATGGACTATCATATGCTTACCGTAACT
TGAAAGTATTTCGATTTCTTGGCTTTATATATCTTGTGGAAAGGACGAAACACCGGTAAAACATCTTCAC
CACCCGTTTTAGAGCTAGAAATAGCAAGTTAAAATAAGGCTAGTCCGTTATCAACTTGAAAAAGTGGCAC
CGAGTCGGTGCTTTTTTAAGCTTGGCGTAACTAGATCTTGAGACAAATGGCAGTATTCATCCACAATTTT
AAAAGAAAAGGGGGGATTGGGGGGTACAGTGCAGGGGAAAGAATAGTAGACATAATAGCAACAGACATAC
AAACTAAAGAATTACAAAAACAAATTACAAAAATTCAAAATTTTCGGGTTTATTACAGGGACAGCAGAGA
TCCACTTTGGCGCCGGCTCGAGGGGGCCCGGGTGCAAAGATGGATAAAGTTTTAAACAGAGAGGAATCTT
TGCAGCTAATGGACCTTCTAGGTCTTGAAAGGAGTGGGAATTGGCTCCGGTGCCCGTCAGTGGGCAGAGC
GCACATCGCCCACAGTCCCCGAGAAGTTGGGGGGAGGGGTCGGCAATTGATCCGGTGCCTAGAGAAGGTG
GCGCGGGGTAAACTGGGAAAGTGATGTCGTGTACTGGCTCCGCCTTTTTCCCGAGGGTGGGGGAGAACCG
TATATAAGTGCAGTAGTCGCCGTGAACGTTCTTT
